Addgene plasmid #226889: pAM245
Purpose: 6xHis-PSP-GS-PANN(75-150)-(5aaGS)-Msp1(36-362)
Depositing lab: Andreas Martin. Depositing organization: University of California, Berkeley. Publication: The AAA+ ATPase Msp1 is a processive protein translocase with robust unfoldase activity. Castanzo DT, LaFrance B, Martin A. Proc Natl Acad Sci U S A. 2020 Jun 30;117(26):14970-14977. doi: 10.1073/pnas.1920109117. Epub 2020 Jun 15. PubMed 32541053.
Backbone
  Vector backbone: pET-DUET
  Vector type: Bacterial Expression
Growth in bacteria
  Bacterial resistance: Ampicillin, 100 μg/mL
  Growth temperature: 37°C
  Growth strain: DH5alpha
  Copy number: High Copy
Gene/Insert
  Gene/Insert name: msp1
  Species: S. cerevisiae (budding yeast)
  Entrez Gene: MSP1 (a.k.a. YGR028W, YTA4)
  Promoter: T7
  Tag / fusion protein: His-Precission-PANN (N terminal on insert)
  Cloning method: Unknown
  Sequencing primers: 5′ T7
Terms and licenses: Academic/Nonprofit Terms; Industry Terms: Not Available to Industry
How to cite: pAM245 was a gift from Andreas Martin (Addgene plasmid # 226889 ; http://n2t.net/addgene:226889 ; RRID:Addgene_226889)
