[The description below was written by a language model from this plasmid's Addgene catalogue record and pLannotate feature annotations shown in this document.]
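Description:
pAM245 is a 6,650-nt bacterial expression plasmid built on the pET-DUET backbone, designed to produce a recombinant form of the Saccharomyces cerevisiae AAA+ ATPase Msp1 (also known as YTA4) in E. coli. It replicates from a ColE1/pBR322-type origin accompanied by the bom and rop elements; the catalogue lists it as high copy, although rop normally moderates copy number. Selection is through the β-lactamase (AmpR) gene conferring ampicillin resistance. An f1 origin is also present, along with short tetracycline-resistance fragments that appear to be non-functional backbone remnants.

The payload sits in the first of the two Duet expression cassettes, under a T7 promoter with an adjacent lac operator and the T7 gene 10 ribosome binding site. A plasmid-borne lacI gene supplies repressor, so expression is IPTG-inducible in hosts providing T7 RNA polymerase. According to the catalogue, the encoded protein is a 6xHis tag, a PreScission protease site and a GS linker, followed by PANN residues 75–150, a five-residue GS linker, and Msp1 residues 36–362. The annotation detects only the Msp1 fragment, but the unannotated stretch between the RBS and this fragment is consistent with the N-terminal tag and PANN segment. The record does not explain what PANN is or why Msp1 is truncated at its N terminus. The second T7 promoter/lac operator cassette appears empty, retaining only partial S-tag sequence before the T7 terminator.

The His tag allows affinity purification and the protease site allows its removal. The associated publication characterises Msp1 as a processive protein translocase with unfoldase activity, so the construct is presumably used to purify the protein for such biochemical studies.
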