Features (pLannotate 1.2.2; 21 found; start..end, strand, type, name):
    416..555     -  misc_feature   bom: basis of mobility region from pBR322
    657..848     -  CDS            rop: Rop protein, which maintains plasmids at low copy number; rop
    865..1245    +  CDS            YPB1_ECOLX: Protein predicted: Swiss-Prot protein existence level 4. From Escherichia coli.
   1307..1371    -  CDS            TcR (fragment): tetracycline efflux protein; tet; confers resistance to tetracycline
   1386..1407    -  protein_bind   CAP binding site: CAP binding activates transcription in the presence of cAMP. E. coli catabolite activator protein
   1420..2502    -  CDS            lacI: lac repressor; lacI; The lac repressor binds to the lac operator to inhibit transcription in E. coli. This inhibition can be relieved by adding lactose or isopropyl-β-D-thiogalactopyranoside (IPTG).
   2503..2580    -  promoter       lacI promoter: lacI
   2588..2867    -  CDS            TcR (fragment): tetracycline efflux protein; tet; confers resistance to tetracycline
   2893..2911    +  promoter       T7 promoter: promoter for bacteriophage T7 RNA polymerase
   2912..2936    +  protein_bind   lac operator: The lac repressor binds to the lac operator to inhibit transcription in E. coli. This inhibition can be relieved by adding lactose or isopropyl-β-D-thiogalactopyranoside (IPTG). lac repressor encoded by lacI
   2951..2973    +  RBS            RBS: efficient ribosome binding site from bacteriophage T7 gene 10 (Olins and Rangwala, 1989)
   3301..4281    +  CDS            MSP1 (fragment): MSP1_YEAST - Also known as YTA4 From Saccharomyces cerevisiae (strain ATCC 204508 / S288c) (Baker's yeast).
   4356..4374    +  promoter       T7 promoter: promoter for bacteriophage T7 RNA polymerase
   4375..4399    +  protein_bind   lac operator: The lac repressor binds to the lac operator to inhibit transcription in E. coli. This inhibition can be relieved by adding lactose or isopropyl-β-D-thiogalactopyranoside (IPTG). lac repressor encoded by lacI
   4508..4549    +  CDS            S-Tag (fragment): affinity and epitope tag derived from pancreatic ribonuclease A
   4579..4596    +  CDS            SET1 (fragment): solubility-enhancement tag derived from T7 phage gene 10B
   4604..4651    +  terminator     T7 terminator: transcription terminator for bacteriophage T7 RNA polymerase
   4688..5143    +  rep_origin     f1 ori (sequence partly withheld): f1 bacteriophage origin of replication; arrow indicates direction of (+) strand synthesis
   5258..6118    -  CDS            AmpR: β-lactamase; bla; confers resistance to ampicillin, carbenicillin, and related antibiotics
   6119..6211    -  promoter       AmpR promoter: bla
   6292..230     +  rep_origin     ori (across the origin): high-copy-number ColE1/pMB1/pBR322/pUC origin of replication
>Addgene plasmid #226889 | pAM245 | addgene full sequence | sequence record 451040 | Addgene NGS Result
CCTACACCGAACTGAGATACCTACAGCGTGAGCTATGAGAAAGCGCCACGCTTCCCGAAGGGAGAAAGGC
GGACAGGTATCCGGTAAGCGGCAGGGTCGGAACAGGAGAGCGCACGAGGGAGCTTCCAGGGGGAAACGCC
TGGTATCTTTATAGTCCTGTCGGGTTTCGCCACCTCTGACTTGAGCGTCGATTTTTGTGATGCTCGTCAG
GGGGGCGGAGCCTATGGAAAAACGCCAGCAACGCGGCCTTTTTACGGTTCCTGGCCTTTTGCTGGCCTTT
TGCTCACATGTTCTTTCCTGCGTTATCCCCTGATTCTGTGGATAACCGTATTACCGCCTTTGAGTGAGCT
GATACCGCTCGCCGCAGCCGAACGACCGAGCGCAGCGAGTCAGTGAGCGAGGAAGCGGAAGAGCGCCTGA
TGCGGTATTTTCTCCTTACGCATCTGTGCGGTATTTCACACCGCAATGGTGCACTCTCAGTACAATCTGC
TCTGATGCCGCATAGTTAAGCCAGTATACACTCCGCTATCGCTACGTGACTGGGTCATGGCTGCGCCCCG
ACACCCGCCAACACCCGCTGACGCGCCCTGACGGGCTTGTCTGCTCCCGGCATCCGCTTACAGACAAGCT
GTGACCGTCTCCGGGAGCTGCATGTGTCAGAGGTTTTCACCGTCATCACCGAAACGCGCGAGGCAGCTGC
GGTAAAGCTCATCAGCGTGGTCGTGAAGCGATTCACAGATGTCTGCCTGTTCATCCGCGTCCAGCTCGTT
GAGTTTCTCCAGAAGCGTTAATGTCTGGCTTCTGATAAAGCGGGCCATGTTAAGGGCGGTTTTTTCCTGT
TTGGTCACTGATGCCTCCGTGTAAGGGGGATTTCTGTTCATGGGGGTAATGATACCGATGAAACGAGAGA
GGATGCTCACGATACGGGTTACTGATGATGAACATGCCCGGTTACTGGAACGTTGTGAGGGTAAACAACT
GGCGGTATGGATGCGGCGGGACCAGAGAAAAATCACTCAGGGTCAATGCCAGCGCTTCGTTAATACAGAT
GTAGGTGTTCCACAGGGTAGCCAGCAGCATCCTGCGATGCAGATCCGGAACATAATGGTGCAGGGCGCTG
ACTTCCGCGTTTCCAGACTTTACGAAACACGGAAACCGAAGACCATTCATGTTGTTGCTCAGGTCGCAGA
CGTTTTGCAGCAGCAGTCGCTTCACGTTCGCTCGCGTATCGGTGATTCATTCTGCTAACCAGTAAGGCAA
CCCCGCCAGCCTAGCCGGGTCCTCAACGACAGGAGCACGATCATGCTAGTCATGCCCCGCGCCCACCGGA
AGGAGCTGACTGGGTTGAAGGCTCTCAAGGGCATCGGTCGAGATCCCGGTGCCTAATGAGTGAGCTAACT
TACATTAATTGCGTTGCGCTCACTGCCCGCTTTCCAGTCGGGAAACCTGTCGTGCCAGCTGCATTAATGA
ATCGGCCAACGCGCGGGGAGAGGCGGTTTGCGTATTGGGCGCCAGGGTGGTTTTTCTTTTCACCAGTGAG
ACGGGCAACAGCTGATTGCCCTTCACCGCCTGGCCCTGAGAGAGTTGCAGCAAGCGGTCCACGCTGGTTT
GCCCCAGCAGGCGAAAATCCTGTTTGATGGTGGTTAACGGCGGGATATAACATGAGCTGTCTTCGGTATC
GTCGTATCCCACTACCGAGATGTCCGCACCAACGCGCAGCCCGGACTCGGTAATGGCGCGCATTGCGCCC
AGCGCCATCTGATCGTTGGCAACCAGCATCGCAGTGGGAACGATGCCCTCATTCAGCATTTGCATGGTTT
GTTGAAAACCGGACATGGCACTCCAGTCGCCTTCCCGTTCCGCTATCGGCTGAATTTGATTGCGAGTGAG
ATATTTATGCCAGCCAGCCAGACGCAGACGCGCCGAGACAGAACTTAATGGGCCCGCTAACAGCGCGATT
TGCTGGTGACCCAATGCGACCAGATGCTCCACGCCCAGTCGCGTACCGTCTTCATGGGAGAAAATAATAC
TGTTGATGGGTGTCTGGTCAGAGACATCAAGAAATAACGCCGGAACATTAGTGCAGGCAGCTTCCACAGC
AATGGCATCCTGGTCATCCAGCGGATAGTTAATGATCAGCCCACTGACGCGTTGCGCGAGAAGATTGTGC
ACCGCCGCTTTACAGGCTTCGACGCCGCTTCGTTCTACCATCGACACCACCACGCTGGCACCCAGTTGAT
CGGCGCGAGATTTAATCGCCGCGACAATTTGCGACGGCGCGTGCAGGGCCAGACTGGAGGTGGCAACGCC
AATCAGCAACGACTGTTTGCCCGCCAGTTGTTGTGCCACGCGGTTGGGAATGTAATTCAGCTCCGCCATC
GCCGCTTCCACTTTTTCCCGCGTTTTCGCAGAAACGTGGCTGGCCTGGTTCACCACGCGGGAAACGGTCT
GATAAGAGACACCGGCATACTCTGCGACATCGTATAACGTTACTGGTTTCACATTCACCACCCTGAATTG
ACTCTCTTCCGGGCGCTATCATGCCATACCGCGAAAGGTTTTGCGCCATTCGATGGTGTCCGGGATCTCG
ACGCTCTCCCTTATGCGACTCCTGCATTAGGAAGCAGCCCAGTAGTAGGTTGAGGCCGTTGAGCACCGCC
GCCGCAAGGAATGGTGCATGCAAGGAGATGGCGCCCAACAGTCCCCCGGCCACGGGGCCTGCCACCATAC
CCACGCCGAAACAAGCGCTCATGAGCCCGAAGTGGCGAGCCCGATCTTCCCCATCGGTGATGTCGGCGAT
ATAGGCGCCAGCAACCGCACCTGTGGCGCCGGTGATGCCGGCCACGATGCGTCCGGCGTAGAGGATCGAG
ATCGATCTCGATCCCGCGAAATTAATACGACTCACTATAGGGGAATTGTGAGCGGATAACAATTCCCCTC
TAGAAATAATTTTGTTTAACTTTAAGAAGGAGATATACCATGGGCAGCAGCCATCACCATCATCACCACA
GCCAGGATCCGCTGGAAGTTCTGTTTCAAGGCCCGGGTAGCAAGGAAAATGAGATTCTGCGCCGTGAGCT
GGACCGTATGCGTGTGCCGCCGCTGATTGTTGGTACCGTGGTTGATAAAGTGGGCGAGCGTAAGGTGGTT
GTGAAAAGCAGCACCGGTCCGAGCTTCCTGGTTAACGTGAGCCACTTTGTTAACCCGGATGATCTGGCGC
CGGGCAAGCGTGTGTGCCTGAACCAGCAAACCCTGACCGTTGTGGACGTTCTGCCGGAACTGGAAGGTAG
CGGCAGCGGTAGCGGTCCGCTGAGCGGTAAAAGCCGTGAAAGCAAGGCGAAACAGAGCCTGCAATGGGAG
AAGCTGGTTAAACGTAGCCCGGCGCTGGCGGAAGTGACCCTGGATGCGTACGAACGTACCATCCTGAGCA
GCATTGTGACCCCGGACGAGATCAACATTACCTTCCAGGACATCGGTGGTCTGGACCCGCTGATTAGCGA
CCTGCACGAAAGCGTTATCTACCCGCTGATGATGCCGGAAGTGTATAGCAACAGCCCGCTGCTGCAAGCG
CCGAGCGGTGTTCTGCTGTACGGTCCGCCGGGTTGCGGCAAAACCATGCTGGCGAAGGCGCTGGCGAAAG
AAAGCGGTGCGAACTTCATCAGCATTCGTATGAGCAGCATCATGGATAAGTGGTATGGCGAGAGCAACAA
AATTGTGGACGCGATGTTTAGCCTGGCGAACAAGCTGCAGCCGTGCATCATTTTCATCGACGAGATTGAT
AGCTTTCTGCGTGAACGTAGCAGCACCGATCACGAGGTTACCGCGACCCTGAAAGCGGAATTTATGACCC
TGTGGGACGGTCTGCTGAACAACGGCCGTGTGATGATCATTGGTGCGACCAACCGTATCAACGATATTGA
CGATGCGTTCCTGCGTCGTCTGCCGAAGCGTTTTCTGGTTAGCCTGCCGGGCAGCGATCAGCGTTACAAA
ATCCTGAGCGTGCTGCTGAAGGACACCAAACTGGACGAGGATGAATTCGATCTGCAACTGATTGCGGACA
ACACCAAGGGTTTTAGCGGCAGCGATCTGAAAGAACTGTGCCGTGAAGCGGCGCTGGATGCGGCGAAGGA
GTATATCAAGCAGAAACGTCAACTGATCGACAGCGGTACCATTGACGTTAACGATACCAGCAGCCTGAAA
ATTCGTCCGCTGAAGACCAAAGATTTCACCAAAAAACTGCGTATGGATGCGACCAGCACCCTGAGCAGCC
AACCGCTGGACTAAAAGCTTGCGGCCGCATAATGCTTAAGTCGAACAGAAAGTAATCGTATTGTACACGG
CCGCATAATCGAAATTAATACGACTCACTATAGGGGAATTGTGAGCGGATAACAATTCCCCATCTTAGTA
TATTAGTTAAGTATAAGAAGGAGATATACATATGGCAGATCTCAATTGGATATCGGCCGGCCACGCGATC
GCTGACGTCGGTACCCTCGAGTCTGGTAAAGAAACCGCTGCTGCGAAATTTGAACGCCAGCACATGGACT
CGTCTACTAGCGCAGCTTAATTAACCTAGGCTGCTGCCACCGCTGAGCAATAACTAGCATAACCCCTTGG
GGCCTCTAAACGGGTCTTGAGGGGTTTTTTGCTGAAAGGAGGAACTATATCCGGATTGGCGAATGGG
[124 nt withheld, positions 4688-4811]
C
[91 nt withheld, positions 4813-4903]
A
[49 nt withheld, positions 4905-4953]
CCTTTGACGTTGGAGTCCACGTTCTTT
[37 nt withheld, positions 4981-5017]
ACCCTATCTCGGTCTATTCTTTTGATTTATAAGGGATTTTGCCGATTTCGGCCTATTGGTTAAAAAATGA
GCTGATTTAACAAAAATTTAACGCGAATTTTAACAAAATATTAACGTTTACAATTTCTGGCGGCACGATG
GCATGAGATTATCAAAAAGGATCTTCACCTAGATCCTTTTAAATTAAAAATGAAGTTTTAAATCAATCTA
AAGTATATATGAGTAAACTTGGTCTGACAGTTACCAATGCTTAATCAGTGAGGCACCTATCTCAGCGATC
TGTCTATTTCGTTCATCCATAGTTGCCTGACTCCCCGTCGTGTAGATAACTACGATACGGGAGGGCTTAC
CATCTGGCCCCAGTGCTGCAATGATACCGCGAGACCCACGCTCACCGGCTCCAGATTTATCAGCAATAAA
CCAGCCAGCCGGAAGGGCCGAGCGCAGAAGTGGTCCTGCAACTTTATCCGCCTCCATCCAGTCTATTAAT
TGTTGCCGGGAAGCTAGAGTAAGTAGTTCGCCAGTTAATAGTTTGCGCAACGTTGTTGCCATTGCTACAG
GCATCGTGGTGTCACGCTCGTCGTTTGGTATGGCTTCATTCAGCTCCGGTTCCCAACGATCAAGGCGAGT
TACATGATCCCCCATGTTGTGCAAAAAAGCGGTTAGCTCCTTCGGTCCTCCGATCGTTGTCAGAAGTAAG
TTGGCCGCAGTGTTATCACTCATGGTTATGGCAGCACTGCATAATTCTCTTACTGTCATGCCATCCGTAA
GATGCTTTTCTGTGACTGGTGAGTACTCAACCAAGTCATTCTGAGAATAGTGTATGCGGCGACCGAGTTG
CTCTTGCCCGGCGTCAATACGGGATAATACCGCGCCACATAGCAGAACTTTAAAAGTGCTCATCATTGGA
AAACGTTCTTCGGGGCGAAAACTCTCAAGGATCTTACCGCTGTTGAGATCCAGTTCGATGTAACCCACTC
GTGCACCCAACTGATCTTCAGCATCTTTTACTTTCACCAGCGTTTCTGGGTGAGCAAAAACAGGAAGGCA
AAATGCCGCAAAAAAGGGAATAAGGGCGACACGGAAATGTTGAATACTCATACTCTTCCTTTTTCAATCA
TGATTGAAGCATTTATCAGGGTTATTGTCTCATGAGCGGATACATATTTGAATGTATTTAGAAAAATAAA
CAAATAGGTCATGACCAAAATCCCTTAACGTGAGTTTTCGTTCCACTGAGCGTCAGACCCCGTAGAAAAG
ATCAAAGGATCTTCTTGAGATCCTTTTTTTCTGCGCGTAATCTGCTGCTTGCAAACAAAAAAACCACCGC
TACCAGCGGTGGTTTGTTTGCCGGATCAAGAGCTACCAACTCTTTTTCCGAAGGTAACTGGCTTCAGCAG
AGCGCAGATACCAAATACTGTCCTTCTAGTGTAGCCGTAGTTAGGCCACCACTTCAAGAACTCTGTAGCA
CCGCCTACATACCTCGCTCTGCTAATCCTGTTACCAGTGGCTGCTGCCAGTGGCGATAAGTCGTGTCTTA
CCGGGTTGGACTCAAGACGATAGTTACCGGATAAGGCGCAGCGGTCGGGCTGAACGGGGGGTTCGTGCAC
ACAGCCCAGCTTGGAGCGAACGA
